Addgene plasmid #122848: pLVpuro-CMV-N-EGFP
Purpose: (Empty Backbone) N-terminal EGFP tag. Gateway destination vector for lentivirus production and stable transduction in mammalian cells.
Depositing lab: Robin Ketteler. Depositing organization: University College London. Publication: Redundancy of human ATG4 protease isoforms in autophagy and LC3/GABARAP processing revealed in cells. Agrotis A, Pengo N, Burden JJ, Ketteler R. Autophagy. 2019 Jan 21. doi: 10.1080/15548627.2019.1569925. PubMed 30661429.
Backbone
  Vector backbone: pLV-CMV-y/hNubI-tripleFLAG-linker-Gateway-PuroR
  Backbone size (bp): 9000
  Modifications to backbone: Replacement of region between NheI and BstBI sites with EGFP and gateway cassette.
  Vector type: Mammalian Expression, Lentiviral ; Gateway destination
  Promoter: CMV
  Selectable markers: Puromycin
  Tag / fusion protein: EGFP (N terminal on backbone)
Growth in bacteria
  Bacterial resistance: Chloramphenicol and Ampicillin, 25 & 100 μg/mL
  Growth temperature: 37°C
  Growth strain: ccdB Survival
  Growth instructions: Chloramphenicol selection prevents recombination of unmodified backbone. However, expression clones generated using this construct are prone to recombination, and must be grown using a recombination deficient strain.
  Copy number: High Copy
Gene/Insert
  Cloning method: Gateway Cloning
  Sequencing primers: 5′ EGFP C F; 3′ cPPT-rev
Terms and licenses: Academic/Nonprofit Terms; Industry Terms: Not Available to Industry
How to cite: pLVpuro-CMV-N-EGFP was a gift from Robin Ketteler (Addgene plasmid # 122848 ; http://n2t.net/addgene:122848 ; RRID:Addgene_122848)
