[The description below was written by a language model from this plasmid's Addgene catalogue record, the feature table of its GenBank file and pLannotate feature annotations shown in this document.]
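Description:
pLVpuro-CMV-N-EGFP is an empty Gateway destination vector built on a third-generation-style, self-inactivating HIV-1 lentiviral backbone, intended for producing lentivirus and stably transducing mammalian cells with N-terminally EGFP-tagged proteins. It was derived from a pLV-CMV Gateway/PuroR parent by replacing the region between the NheI and BstBI sites with EGFP and a Gateway cassette. In bacteria it replicates from a high-copy ColE1/pUC origin and carries ampicillin resistance on the backbone, along with an f1 origin. Because the Gateway cassette contains the ccdB gyrase toxin and a chloramphenicol resistance gene, the unrecombined vector is maintained in a ccdB-tolerant strain under dual ampicillin and chloramphenicol selection. The record notes that expression clones made from it are prone to recombination and need a recombination-deficient host.

The viral genome is transcribed from an RSV promoter fused to a truncated 5' LTR and includes the Psi packaging signal, RRE, cPPT/CTS and a U3-deleted 3' LTR, followed by an SV40 polyadenylation signal and SV40 origin. Within it, a CMV promoter drives a Kozak-initiated EGFP coding sequence placed directly upstream of attR1. An LR reaction with an entry clone swaps the CmR/ccdB segment between attR1 and attR2 for the gene of interest, creating an EGFP fusion if the reading frame is maintained. Downstream, a separate human PGK promoter expresses puromycin N-acetyltransferase, allowing selection of transduced cells. The catalogue gives a backbone size of about 9 kb, while the two sequence records are 9,822 and 9,604 nt; both show the same feature order. The annotations also detect a partial U6 promoter upstream of CMV, apparently a backbone remnant.
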