LOCUS       Exported 9822 bp ds-DNA circular SYN 03-NOV-2023
DEFINITION  N-terminal EGFP tag. Gateway destination vector for lentivirus
            production and stable transduction in mammalian cells..
ACCESSION   .
VERSION     .
KEYWORDS    pLVpuro-CMV-N-EGFP
SOURCE      synthetic DNA construct
  ORGANISM  synthetic DNA construct
REFERENCE   1 (bases 1 to 9822)
  AUTHORS   Agrotis A, Pengo N, Burden JJ, Ketteler R
  TITLE     Redundancy of human ATG4 protease isoforms in autophagy and
            LC3/GABARAP processing revealed in cells.
  JOURNAL   Autophagy. 2019 Jan 21. doi: 10.1080/15548627.2019.1569925.
  PUBMED    30661429
REFERENCE   2 (bases 1 to 9822)
  AUTHORS   .
  TITLE     Direct Submission
  JOURNAL   Exported Nov 3, 2023 from SnapGene Server 1.1.58
            http://www.snapgene.com
FEATURES             Location/Qualifiers
     source          1..9822
                     /organism="synthetic DNA construct"
                     /mol_type="other DNA"
     rep_origin      23..611
                     /direction=RIGHT
                     /label=ori
                     /note="high-copy-number ColE1/pMB1/pBR322/pUC origin of
                     replication"
     primer_bind     512..531
                     /label=pBR322ori-F
                     /note="pBR322 origin, forward primer"
     promoter        1075..1301
                     /label=RSV promoter
                     /note="Rous sarcoma virus enhancer/promoter"
     LTR             1302..1482
                     /label=5' LTR (truncated)
                     /note="truncated 5' long terminal repeat (LTR) from HIV-1"
     misc_feature    1529..1654
                     /label=HIV-1 Psi
                     /note="packaging signal of human immunodeficiency virus
                     type 1"
     misc_feature    2147..2380
                     /label=RRE
                     /note="The Rev response element (RRE) of HIV-1 allows for
                     Rev-dependent mRNA export from the nucleus to the
                     cytoplasm."
     CDS             2565..2609
                     /codon_start=1
                     /product="antigenic peptide corresponding to amino acids
                     655 to 669 of the HIV envelope protein gp41 (Lutje Hulsik
                     et al., 2013)"
                     /label=gp41 peptide
                     /note="recognized by the 2H10 single-chain llama nanobody"
                     /translation="KNEQELLELDKWASL"
     primer_bind     2907..2927
                     /label=hU6-F
                     /note="Human U6 promoter, forward primer"
     promoter        3216..3419
                     /label=CMV promoter
                     /note="human cytomegalovirus (CMV) immediate early
                     promoter"
     primer_bind     3370..3390
                     /label=CMV-F
                     /note="Human CMV immediate early promoter, forward primer"
     promoter        3464..3482
                     /label=T7 promoter
                     /note="promoter for bacteriophage T7 RNA polymerase"
     regulatory      3519..3528
                     /regulatory_class="other"
                     /note="vertebrate consensus sequence for strong initiation
                     of translation (Kozak, 1987)"
     CDS             3525..4241
                     /codon_start=1
                     /product="green fluorescent protein"
                     /label=GFP
                     /translation="MVSKGEELFTGVVPILVELDGDVNGHKFSVSGEGEGDATYGKLTL
                     KFICTTGKLPVPWPTLVTTLTYGVQCFSRYPDHMKQHDFFKSAMPEGYVQERTIFFKDD
                     GNYKTRAEVKFEGDTLVNRIELKGIDFKEDGNILGHKLEYNYNSHNVYIMADKQKNGIK
                     VNFKIRHNIEDGSVQLADHYQQNTPIGDGPVLLPDNHYLSTQSALSKDPNEKRDHMVLL
                     EFVTAAGITHGMDELYK"
     primer_bind     complement(3570..3591)
                     /label=EGFP-N
                     /note="EGFP, reverse primer"
     primer_bind     complement(3831..3850)
                     /label=EXFP-R
                     /note="For distinguishing EGFP variants, reverse primer"
     primer_bind     4178..4199
                     /label=EGFP-C
                     /note="EGFP, forward primer"
     protein_bind    4263..4387
                     /gene="mutant version of attR"
                     /label=attR1
                     /bound_moiety="LR Clonase(TM)"
                     /note="recombination site for the Gateway(R) LR reaction"
     promoter        4412..4442
                     /label=lac UV5 promoter
                     /note="E. coli lac promoter with an ""up"" mutation"
     CDS             4496..5155
                     /codon_start=1
                     /gene="cat"
                     /product="chloramphenicol acetyltransferase"
                     /label=CmR
                     /note="confers resistance to chloramphenicol"
                     /translation="MEKKITGYTTVDISQWHRKEHFEAFQSVAQCTYNQTVQLDITAFL
                     KTVKKNKHKFYPAFIHILARLMNAHPEFRMAMKDGELVIWDSVHPCYTVFHEQTETFSS
                     LWSEYHDDFRQFLHIYSQDVACYGENLAYFPKGFIENMFFVSANPWVSFTSFDLNVANM
                     DNFFAPVFTMGKYYTQGDKVLMPLAIQVHHAVCDGFHVGRMLNELQQYCDEWQGGA"
     primer_bind     complement(4562..4581)
                     /label=CAT-R
                     /note="Chloramphenicol resistance gene, reverse primer"
     CDS             5476..5781
                     /codon_start=1
                     /gene="ccdB"
                     /product="CcdB, a bacterial toxin that poisons DNA gyrase"
                     /label=ccdB
                     /note="Plasmids containing the ccdB gene cannot be
                     propagated in standard E. coli strains."
                     /translation="MQFKVYTYKRESRYRLFVDVQSDIIDTPGRRMVIPLASARLLSDK
                     VSRELYPVVHIGDESWRMMTTDMASVPVSVIGEEVADLSHRENDIKNAINLMFWGI"
     primer_bind     5660..5679
                     /label=ccdB-fwd
                     /note="ccdB gene, forward primer"
     protein_bind    complement(5822..5946)
                     /gene="mutant version of attR"
                     /label=attR2
                     /bound_moiety="LR Clonase(TM)"
                     /note="recombination site for the Gateway(R) LR reaction"
     misc_feature    5995..6112
                     /label=cPPT/CTS
                     /note="central polypurine tract and central termination
                     sequence of HIV-1"
     promoter        6161..6671
                     /label=hPGK promoter
                     /note="human phosphoglycerate kinase 1 promoter"
     primer_bind     6590..6608
                     /label=hPGK-F
                     /note="Human PGK promoter, forward primer"
     CDS             6693..7292
                     /codon_start=1
                     /gene="pac from Streptomyces alboniger"
                     /product="puromycin N-acetyltransferase"
                     /label=PuroR
                     /note="confers resistance to puromycin"
                     /translation="MTEYKPTVRLATRDDVPRAVRTLAAAFADYPATRHTVDPDRHIER
                     VTELQELFLTRVGLDIGKVWVADDGAAVAVWTTPESVEAGAVFAEIGPRMAELSGSRLA
                     AQQQMEGLLAPHRPKEPAWFLATVGVSPDHQGKGLGSAVVLPGVEAAERAGVPAFLETS
                     APRNLPFYERLGFTVTADVEVPEGPRTWCMTRKPGA"
     primer_bind     complement(6693..6712)
                     /label=Puro-R
                     /note="Puromycin resistance gene, reverse primer. Also
                     called puro-variant-R"
     primer_bind     7189..7209
                     /label=Puro-F
                     /note="Puromycin resistance gene, forward primer"
     LTR             7420..7653
                     /label=3' LTR (Delta-U3)
                     /note="self-inactivating 3' long terminal repeat (LTR) from
                     HIV-1"
     polyA_signal    7725..7846
                     /label=SV40 poly(A) signal
                     /note="SV40 polyadenylation signal"
     primer_bind     complement(7762..7781)
                     /label=SV40pA-R
                     /note="SV40 polyA, reverse primer"
     primer_bind     7816..7835
                     /label=EBV-rev
                     /note="SV40 polyA terminator, reverse primer"
     rep_origin      7886..8021
                     /label=SV40 ori
                     /note="SV40 origin of replication"
     primer_bind     7948..7967
                     /label=SV40pro-F
                     /note="SV40 promoter/origin, forward primer"
     promoter        complement(8042..8060)
                     /label=T7 promoter
                     /note="promoter for bacteriophage T7 RNA polymerase"
     primer_bind     complement(8070..8087)
                     /label=M13 Forward
                     /note="In lacZ gene. Also called M13-F20 or M13 (-21)
                     Forward"
     primer_bind     complement(8070..8086)
                     /label=M13 fwd
                     /note="common sequencing primer, one of multiple similar
                     variants"
     primer_bind     complement(8079..8101)
                     /label=M13/pUC Forward
                     /note="In lacZ gene"
     rep_origin      8228..8683
                     /direction=RIGHT
                     /label=f1 ori
                     /note="f1 bacteriophage origin of replication; arrow
                     indicates direction of (+) strand synthesis"
     primer_bind     complement(8315..8334)
                     /label=F1ori-R
                     /note="F1 origin, reverse primer"
     primer_bind     8525..8546
                     /label=F1ori-F
                     /note="F1 origin, forward primer"
     promoter        8709..8813
                     /gene="bla"
                     /label=AmpR promoter
     CDS             8814..9674
                     /codon_start=1
                     /gene="bla"
                     /product="beta-lactamase"
                     /label=AmpR
                     /note="confers resistance to ampicillin, carbenicillin, and
                     related antibiotics"
                     /translation="MSIQHFRVALIPFFAAFCLPVFAHPETLVKVKDAEDQLGARVGYI
                     ELDLNSGKILESFRPEERFPMMSTFKVLLCGAVLSRIDAGQEQLGRRIHYSQNDLVEYS
                     PVTEKHLTDGMTVRELCSAAITMSDNTAANLLLTTIGGPKELTAFLHNMGDHVTRLDRW
                     EPELNEAIPNDERDTTMPVAMATTLRKLLTGELLTLASRQQLIDWMEADKVAGPLLRSA
                     LPAGWFIADKSGAGERGSRGIIAALGPDGKPSRIVVIYTTGSQATMDERNRQIAEIGAS
                     LIKHW"
     primer_bind     complement(9032..9051)
                     /label=Amp-R
                     /note="Ampicillin resistance gene, reverse primer"
ORIGIN
        1 tagaaaagat caaaggatct tcttgagatc ctttttttct gcgcgtaatc tgctgcttgc
       61 aaacaaaaaa accaccgcta ccagcggtgg tttgtttgcc ggatcaagag ctaccaactc
      121 tttttccgaa ggtaactggc ttcagcagag cgcagatacc aaatactgtt cttctagtgt
      181 agccgtagtt aggccaccac ttcaagaact ctgtagcacc gcctacatac ctcgctctgc
      241 taatcctgtt accagtggct gctgccagtg gcgataagtc gtgtcttacc gggttggact
      301 caagacgata gttaccggat aaggcgcagc ggtcgggctg aacggggggt tcgtgcacac
      361 agcccagctt ggagcgaacg acctacaccg aactgagata cctacagcgt gagctatgag
      421 aaagcgccac gcttcccgaa gggagaaagg cggacaggta tccggtaagc ggcagggtcg
      481 gaacaggaga gcgcacgagg gagcttccag ggggaaacgc ctggtatctt tatagtcctg
      541 tcgggtttcg ccacctctga cttgagcgtc gatttttgtg atgctcgtca ggggggcgga
      601 gcctatggaa aaacgccagc aacgcggcct ttttacggtt cctggccttt tgctggcctt
      661 ttgctcacat gttctttcct gcgttatccc ctgattctgt ggataaccgt attaccgcct
      721 ttgagtgagc tgataccgct cgccgcagcc gaacgaccga gcgcagcgag tcagtgagcg
      781 aggaagcgga agagcgccca atacgcaaac cgcctctccc cgcgcgttgg ccgattcatt
      841 aatgcagctg gcttaatgta gtcttatgca atactcttgt agtcttgcgc aatttcctgc
      901 gttatcccct gattctgtgg ataaccgtat taccgccttt gagtgagctg ataccgctcg
      961 ccgcagccga acgaccgagc gcagcgagtc agtgagcgag gaagcggaag agcgcccaat
     1021 acgcaaaccg cctctccccg cgcgttggcc gattcattaa tgcagctggc ttaatgtagt
     1081 cttatgcaat actcttgtag tcttgcaaca tggtaacgat gagttagcaa catgccttac
     1141 aaggagagaa aaagcaccgt gcatgccgat tggtggaagt aaggtggtac gatcgtgcct
     1201 tattaggaag gcaacagacg ggtctgacat ggattggacg aaccactgaa ttgccgcatt
     1261 gcagagatat tgtatttaag tgcctagctc gatacataaa cgggtctctc tggttagacc
     1321 agatctgagc ctgggagctc tctggctaac tagggaaccc actgcttaag cctcaataaa
     1381 gcttgccttg agtgcttcaa gtagtgtgtg cccgtctgtt gtgtgactct ggtaactaga
     1441 gatccctcag acccttttag tcagtgtgga aaatctctag cagtggcgcc cgaacaggga
     1501 cttgaaagcg aaagggaaac cagaggagct ctctcgacgc aggactcggc ttgctgaagc
     1561 gcgcacggca agaggcgagg ggcggcgact ggtgagtacg ccaaaaattt tgactagcgg
     1621 aggctagaag gagagagatg ggtgcgagag cgtcagtatt aagcggggga gaattagatc
     1681 gcgatgggaa aaaattcggt taaggccagg gggaaagaaa aaatataaat taaaacatat
     1741 agtatgggca agcagggagc tagaacgatt cgcagttaat cctggcctgt tagaaacatc
     1801 agaaggctgt agacaaatac tgggacagct acaaccatcc cttcagacag gatcagaaga
     1861 acttagatca ttatataata cagtagcaac cctctattgt gtgcatcaaa ggatagagat
     1921 aaaagacacc aaggaagctt tagacaagat agaggaagag caaaacaaaa gtaagaccac
     1981 cgcacagcaa gcggccgctg atcttcagac ctggaggagg agatatgagg gacaattgga
     2041 gaagtgaatt atataaatat aaagtagtaa aaattgaacc attaggagta gcacccacca
     2101 aggcaaagag aagagtggtg cagagagaaa aaagagcagt gggaatagga gctttgttcc
     2161 ttgggttctt gggagcagca ggaagcacta tgggcgcagc gtcaatgacg ctgacggtac
     2221 aggccagaca attattgtct ggtatagtgc agcagcagaa caatttgctg agggctattg
     2281 aggcgcaaca gcatctgttg caactcacag tctggggcat caagcagctc caggcaagaa
     2341 tcctggctgt ggaaagatac ctaaaggatc aacagctcct ggggatttgg ggttgctctg
     2401 gaaaactcat ttgcaccact gctgtgcctt ggaatgctag ttggagtaat aaatctctgg
     2461 aacagatttg gaatcacacg acctggatgg agtgggacag agaaattaac aattacacaa
     2521 gcttaataca ctccttaatt gaagaatcgc aaaaccagca agaaaagaat gaacaagaat
     2581 tattggaatt agataaatgg gcaagtttgt ggaattggtt taacataaca aattggctgt
     2641 ggtatataaa attattcata atgatagtag gaggcttggt aggtttaaga atagtttttg
     2701 ctgtactttc tatagtgaat agagttaggc agggatattc accattatcg tttcagaccc
     2761 acctcccaac cccgagggga cccgacaggc ccgaaggaat agaagaagaa ggtggagaga
     2821 gagacagaga cagatccatt cgattagtga acggatctcg acggtatcga tcacgagact
     2881 agcctcgagc ggccgccccc ttcaccgagg gcctatttcc catgattcct tcatatttgc
     2941 atatacgata caaggctgtt agagagataa ttggaattaa tttgactgta aacacaaaga
     3001 tattagtaca aaatacgtga cgtagaaagt aataatttct tgggtagttt gcagttttaa
     3061 aattatgttt taaaatggac tatcatatgc caagtacgcc ccctattgac gtcaatgacg
     3121 gtaaatggcc cgcctggcat tatgcccagt acatgacctt atgggacttt cctacttggc
     3181 agtacatcta cgtattagtc atcgctatta ccatggtgat gcggttttgg cagtacatca
     3241 atgggcgtgg atagcggttt gactcacggg gatttccaag tctccacccc attgacgtca
     3301 atgggagttt gttttggcac caaaatcaac gggactttcc aaaatgtcgt aacaactccg
     3361 ccccattgac gcaaatgggc ggtaggcgtg tacggtggga ggtctatata agcagagctc
     3421 tctggctaac tagagaaccc actgcttact ggcttatcga aattaatacg actcactata
     3481 gggagaccca agctggctag cttaattaag actctagagc caccatggtg agcaagggcg
     3541 aggagctgtt caccggggtg gtgcccatcc tggtcgagct ggacggcgac gtaaacggcc
     3601 acaagttcag cgtgtccggc gagggcgagg gcgatgccac ctacggcaag ctgaccctga
     3661 agttcatctg caccaccggc aagctgcccg tgccctggcc caccctcgtg accaccctga
     3721 cctacggcgt gcagtgcttc agccgctacc ccgaccacat gaagcagcac gacttcttca
     3781 agtccgccat gcccgaaggc tacgtccagg agcgcaccat cttcttcaag gacgacggca
     3841 actacaagac ccgcgccgag gtgaagttcg agggcgacac cctggtgaac cgcatcgagc
     3901 tgaagggcat cgacttcaag gaggacggca acatcctggg gcacaagctg gagtacaact
     3961 acaacagcca caacgtctat atcatggccg acaagcagaa gaacggcatc aaggtgaact
     4021 tcaagatccg ccacaacatc gaggacggca gcgtgcagct cgccgaccac taccagcaga
     4081 acacccccat cggcgacggc cccgtgctgc tgcccgacaa ccactacctg agcacccagt
     4141 ccgccctgag caaagacccc aacgagaagc gcgatcacat ggtcctgctg gagttcgtga
     4201 ccgccgccgg gatcactcac ggcatggacg agctctacaa aagcggttcc ggaccggatc
     4261 aaacaagttt gtacaaaaaa gctgaacgag aaacgtaaaa tgatataaat atcaatatat
     4321 taaattagat tttgcataaa aaacagacta cataatactg taaaacacaa catatccagt
     4381 cactatggcg gccgcattag gcaccccagg ctttacactt tatgcttccg gctcgtataa
     4441 tgtgtggatt ttgagttagg atccgtcgag attttcagga gctaaggaag ctaaaatgga
     4501 gaaaaaaatc actggatata ccaccgttga tatatcccaa tggcatcgta aagaacattt
     4561 tgaggcattt cagtcagttg ctcaatgtac ctataaccag accgttcagc tggatattac
     4621 ggccttttta aagaccgtaa agaaaaataa gcacaagttt tatccggcct ttattcacat
     4681 tcttgcccgc ctgatgaatg ctcatccgga attccgtatg gcaatgaaag acggtgagct
     4741 ggtgatatgg gatagtgttc acccttgtta caccgttttc catgagcaaa ctgaaacgtt
     4801 ttcatcgctc tggagtgaat accacgacga tttccggcag tttctacaca tatattcgca
     4861 agatgtggcg tgttacggtg aaaacctggc ctatttccct aaagggttta ttgagaatat
     4921 gtttttcgtc tcagccaatc cctgggtgag tttcaccagt tttgatttaa acgtggccaa
     4981 tatggacaac ttcttcgccc ccgttttcac catgggcaaa tattatacgc aaggcgacaa
     5041 ggtgctgatg ccgctggcga ttcaggttca tcatgccgtt tgtgatggct tccatgtcgg
     5101 cagaatgctt aatgaattac aacagtactg cgatgagtgg cagggcgggg cgtaaacgcg
     5161 tggatccggc ttactaaaag ccagataaca gtatgcgtat ttgcgcgctc gcgaaccggt
     5221 gtatacccga agtatgtcaa aaagaggtat gctatgaagc agcgtattac agtgacagtt
     5281 gacagcgaca gctatcagtt gctcaaggca tatatgatgt caatatctcc ggtctggtaa
     5341 gcacaaccat gcagaatgaa gcccgtcgtc tgcgtgccga acgctggaaa gcggaaaatc
     5401 aggaagggat ggctgaggtc gcccggttta ttgaaatgaa cggctctttt gctgacgaga
     5461 acaggggctg gtgaaatgca gtttaaggtt tacacctata aaagagagag ccgttatcgt
     5521 ctgtttgtgg atgtacagag tgatattatt gacacgcccg ggcgacggat ggtgatcccc
     5581 ctggccagtg cacgtctgct gtcagataaa gtctcccgtg aactttaccc ggtggtgcat
     5641 atcggggatg aaagctggcg catgatgacc accgatatgg ccagtgtgcc ggtctccgtt
     5701 atcggggaag aagtggctga tctcagccac cgcgaaaatg acatcaaaaa cgccattaac
     5761 ctgatgttct ggggaatata aatgtcaggc tcccttatac acagccagtc tgcaggtcga
     5821 ccatagtgac tggatatgtt gtgttttaca gtattatgta gtctgttttt tatgcaaaat
     5881 ctaatttaat atattgatat ttatatcatt ttacgtttct cgttcagctt tcttgtacaa
     5941 agtggtgtga ttcgaattct cgacctcgag acaaatggca gtattcatcc acaattttaa
     6001 aagaaaaggg gggattgggg ggtacagtgc aggggaaaga atagtagaca taatagcaac
     6061 agacatacaa actaaagaat tacaaaaaca aattacaaaa attcaaaatt ttcgggttta
     6121 ttacagggac agcagagatc cactttggcc gcggctcgag ggggttgggg ttgcgccttt
     6181 tccaaggcag ccctgggttt gcgcagggac gcggctgctc tgggcgtggt tccgggaaac
     6241 gcagcggcgc cgaccctggg tctcgcacat tcttcacgtc cgttcgcagc gtcacccgga
     6301 tcttcgccgc tacccttgtg ggccccccgg cgacgcttcc tgctccgccc ctaagtcggg
     6361 aaggttcctt gcggttcgcg gcgtgccgga cgtgacaaac ggaagccgca cgtctcacta
     6421 gtaccctcgc agacggacag cgccagggag caatggcagc gcgccgaccg cgatgggctg
     6481 tggccaatag cggctgctca gcagggcgcg ccgagagcag cggccgggaa ggggcggtgc
     6541 gggaggcggg gtgtggggcg gtagtgtggg ccctgttcct gcccgcgcgg tgttccgcat
     6601 tctgcaagcc tccggagcgc acgtcggcag tcggctccct cgttgaccga atcaccgacc
     6661 tctctcccca gggggatcca ccggagctta ccatgaccga gtacaagccc acggtgcgcc
     6721 tcgccacccg cgacgacgtc cccagggccg tacgcaccct cgccgccgcg ttcgccgact
     6781 accccgccac gcgccacacc gtcgatccgg accgccacat cgagcgggtc accgagctgc
     6841 aagaactctt cctcacgcgc gtcgggctcg acatcggcaa ggtgtgggtc gcggacgacg
     6901 gcgccgcggt ggcggtctgg accacgccgg agagcgtcga agcgggggcg gtgttcgccg
     6961 agatcggccc gcgcatggcc gagttgagcg gttcccggct ggccgcgcag caacagatgg
     7021 aaggcctcct ggcgccgcac cggcccaagg agcccgcgtg gttcctggcc accgtcggcg
     7081 tctcgcccga ccaccagggc aagggtctgg gcagcgccgt cgtgctcccc ggagtggagg
     7141 cggccgagcg cgccggggtg cccgccttcc tggagacctc cgcgccccgc aacctcccct
     7201 tctacgagcg gctcggcttc accgtcaccg ccgacgtcga ggtgcccgaa ggaccgcgca
     7261 cctggtgcat gacccgcaag cccggtgcct gacgcccgcc ccacgacccg cagcgcccga
     7321 ccgaaaggag cgcacgaccc catgcatcgg tacctttaag accaatgact tacaaggcag
     7381 ctgtagatct tagccacttt ttaaaagaaa aggggggact ggaagggcta attcactccc
     7441 aacgaagaca agatctgctt tttgcttgta ctgggtctct ctggttagac cagatctgag
     7501 cctgggagct ctctggctaa ctagggaacc cactgcttaa gcctcaataa agcttgcctt
     7561 gagtgcttca agtagtgtgt gcccgtctgt tgtgtgactc tggtaactag agatccctca
     7621 gaccctttta gtcagtgtgg aaaatctcta gcagtagtag ttcatgtcat cttattattc
     7681 agtatttata acttgcaaag aaatgaatat cagagagtga gaggaacttg tttattgcag
     7741 cttataatgg ttacaaataa agcaatagca tcacaaattt cacaaataaa gcattttttt
     7801 cactgcattc tagttgtggt ttgtccaaac tcatcaatgt atcttatcat gtctggctct
     7861 agctatcccg cccctaactc cgcccatccc gcccctaact ccgcccagtt ccgcccattc
     7921 tccgccccat ggctgactaa ttttttttat ttatgcagag gccgaggccg cctcggcctc
     7981 tgagctattc cagaagtagt gaggaggctt ttttggaggc ctagggacgt acccaattcg
     8041 ccctatagtg agtcgtatta cgcgcgctca ctggccgtcg ttttacaacg tcgtgactgg
     8101 gaaaaccctg gcgttaccca acttaatcgc cttgcagcac atcccccttt cgccagctgg
     8161 cgtaatagcg aagaggcccg caccgatcgc ccttcccaac agttgcgcag cctgaatggc
     8221 gaatgggnnn nnnnnnnnnn nnnnnnnnnn nnnnnnnnnn nnnnnnnnnn nnnnnnnnnn
     8281 nnnnnnnnnn nnnnnnnnnn nnnnnnnnnn nnnnnnnnnn nnnnnnnnnn nnnnnnnnnn
     8341 nnnnnnnnnn ncnnnnnnnn nnnnnnnnnn nnnnnnnnnn nnnnnnnnnn nnnnnnnnnn
     8401 nnnnnnnnnn nnnnnnnnnn nnnnnnnnnn nnnnnnnnnn nnnannnnnn nnnnnnnnnn
     8461 nnnnnnnnnn nnnnnnnnnn nnnnnnnnnn nnncctttga cgttggagtc cacgttcttt
     8521 aatagtggac tcttgttcca aactggaaca acactcaacc ctatctcggt ctattctttt
     8581 gatttataag ggattttgcc gatttcggcc tattggttaa aaaatgagct gatttaacaa
     8641 aaatttaacg cgaattttaa caaaatatta acgcttacaa tttaggtggc acttttcggg
     8701 gaaatgtgcg cggaacccct atttgtttat ttttctaaat acattcaaat atgtatccgc
     8761 tcatgagaca ataaccctga taaatgcttc aataatattg aaaaaggaag agtatgagta
     8821 ttcaacattt ccgtgtcgcc cttattccct tttttgcggc attttgcctt cctgtttttg
     8881 ctcacccaga aacgctggtg aaagtaaaag atgctgaaga tcagttgggt gcacgagtgg
     8941 gttacatcga actggatctc aacagcggta agatccttga gagttttcgc cccgaagaac
     9001 gttttccaat gatgagcact tttaaagttc tgctatgtgg cgcggtatta tcccgtattg
     9061 acgccgggca agagcaactc ggtcgccgca tacactattc tcagaatgac ttggttgagt
     9121 actcaccagt cacagaaaag catcttacgg atggcatgac agtaagagaa ttatgcagtg
     9181 ctgccataac catgagtgat aacactgcgg ccaacttact tctgacaacg atcggaggac
     9241 cgaaggagct aaccgctttt ttgcacaaca tgggggatca tgtaactcgc cttgatcgtt
     9301 gggaaccgga gctgaatgaa gccataccaa acgacgagcg tgacaccacg atgcctgtag
     9361 caatggcaac aacgttgcgc aaactattaa ctggcgaact acttactcta gcttcccggc
     9421 aacaattaat agactggatg gaggcggata aagttgcagg accacttctg cgctcggccc
     9481 ttccggctgg ctggtttatt gctgataaat ctggagccgg tgagcgtggg tctcgcggta
     9541 tcattgcagc actggggcca gatggtaagc cctcccgtat cgtagttatc tacacgacgg
     9601 ggagtcaggc aactatggat gaacgaaata gacagatcgc tgagataggt gcctcactga
     9661 ttaagcattg gtaactgtca gaccaagttt actcatatat actttagatt gatttaaaac
     9721 ttcattttta atttaaaagg atctaggtga agatcctttt tgataatctc atgaccaaaa
     9781 tcccttaacg tgagttttcg ttccactgag cgtcagaccc cg
//
