Features (pLannotate 1.2.2; 33 found; start..end, strand, type, name):
    908..1496    +  rep_origin     ori: high-copy-number ColE1/pMB1/pBR322/pUC origin of replication
   1679..1737    +  CDS            lacI (fragment): lac repressor; lacI; The lac repressor binds to the lac operator to inhibit transcription in E. coli. This inhibition can be relieved by adding lactose or isopropyl-β-D-thiogalactopyranoside (IPTG).
   1742..1968    +  promoter       RSV promoter: Rous sarcoma virus enhancer/promoter
   1969..2149    +  LTR            5' LTR (truncated): truncated 5' long terminal repeat (LTR) from HIV-1
   2196..2321    +  misc_feature   HIV-1 Ψ: packaging signal of human immunodeficiency virus type 1
   2305..2668    +  CDS            HIV-1 gag (fragment): gag protein from human immunodeficiency virus 1; gag
   2814..3047    +  misc_feature   RRE: The Rev response element (RRE) of HIV-1 allows for Rev-dependent mRNA export from the nucleus to the cytoplasm.
   3424..3524    +  CDS            Rev (fragment): human immunodeficiency virus 1 (HIV-1) Rev protein; rev; enhances nuclear export of unspliced and incompletely spliced viral mRNAs
   3574..3757    +  promoter       U6 promoter (fragment): RNA polymerase III promoter for human U6 snRNA
   3748..3882    +  enhancer       CMV enhancer (fragment): human cytomegalovirus immediate early enhancer; contains an 18-bp deletion relative to the standard CMV enhancer
   3883..4086    +  promoter       CMV promoter: human cytomegalovirus (CMV) immediate early promoter
   4082..4115    +  LTR            5' LTR (truncated) (fragment): truncated 5' long terminal repeat (LTR) from HIV-1
   4131..4149    +  promoter       T7 promoter: promoter for bacteriophage T7 RNA polymerase
   4192..4908    +  CDS            EGFP: EGFP is a basic (constitutively fluorescent) green fluorescent protein published in 1996, derived from Aequorea victoria. It is reported to be a rapidly-maturing weak dimer with moderate acid sensitivity.
   4930..5054    +  protein_bind   attR1: mutant version of attR; recombination site for the Gateway® LR reaction LR Clonase™
   5079..5109    +  promoter       lac UV5 promoter: E. coli lac promoter with an "up" mutation
   5133..5162    +  promoter       cat promoter (fragment): promoter of the E. coli cat gene encoding chloramphenicol acetyltransferase
   5163..5822    +  CDS            CmR: chloramphenicol acetyltransferase; cat; confers resistance to chloramphenicol
   5980..6138    +  CDS            ccdA (fragment): CCDA_ECO57 - Also known as H, letA. Experimental evidence at protein level: Swiss-Prot protein existence level 1. Antitoxin component of a type II toxin-antitoxin (TA) system which inhibits the post-segregational killing (PSK) of plasmid-free cells, also referred to as a plasmid addiction system. Binds to and blocks the activity of CcdB; will also remove bound CcdB protein from the CcdB-GyrA complex by forming a CcdA-CcdB complex, a process termed rejuvenation. Functions as a transcriptional corepressor for the ccdAB operon, repression also requires CcdB (By similarity). From Escherichia coli
   6143..6445    +  CDS            ccdB: CCDB_ECOLI - Also known as G, letB, letD. Experimental evidence at protein level: Swiss-Prot protein existence level 1. Toxic component of a type II toxin-antitoxin (TA) system, functioning in plasmid maintainence. Responsible for the post- segregational killing (PSK) of plasmid-free cells, also referred to as a plasmid addiction system. Half-life of over 2 hours. Cell killing by CcdB is accompanied by filamentation, defects in chromosome and plasmid segregation, defects in cell division, formation of anucleate cells, decreased DNA synthesis and plasmid loss. Interferes with the activity of DN
   6489..6613    -  protein_bind   attR2: mutant version of attR; recombination site for the Gateway® LR reaction LR Clonase™
   6662..6779    +  misc_feature   cPPT/CTS: central polypurine tract and central termination sequence of HIV-1
   6828..7338    +  promoter       hPGK promoter: human phosphoglycerate kinase 1 promoter
   7360..7959    +  CDS            PuroR: puromycin N-acetyltransferase; pac from Streptomyces alboniger; confers resistance to puromycin
   8002..8085    +  CDS            nef (fragment): NEF_HV1Z2 - Experimental evidence at protein level: Swiss-Prot protein existence level 1. Extracellular Nef protein targets CD4(+) T-lymphocytes for apoptosis by interacting with CXCR4 surface receptors. From Human immunodeficiency virus type 1 group M subtype D (isolate Z2/CDC-Z34) (HIV-1).
   8087..8320    +  LTR            3' LTR (ΔU3): self-inactivating 3' long terminal repeat (LTR) from HIV-1
   8392..8513    +  polyA_signal   SV40 poly(A) signal: SV40 polyadenylation signal
   8553..8688    +  rep_origin     SV40 ori: SV40 origin of replication
   8709..8727    -  promoter       T7 promoter: promoter for bacteriophage T7 RNA polymerase
   8735..8890    +  CDS            lacZα (fragment): LacZα fragment of β-galactosidase; lacZ fragment
   8895..9323    +  rep_origin     f1 ori (sequence partly withheld): f1 bacteriophage origin of replication; arrow indicates direction of (+) strand synthesis
   9376..9480    +  promoter       AmpR promoter: bla
   9481..737     +  CDS            AmpR (across the origin): β-lactamase; bla; confers resistance to ampicillin, carbenicillin, and related antibiotics
>Addgene plasmid #122848 | pLVpuro-CMV-N-EGFP | addgene full sequence | sequence record 413262 | Addgene NGS Result
TGGGTTACATCGAACTGGATCTCAACAGCGGTAAGATCCTTGAGAGTTTTCGCCCCGAAGAACGTTTTCC
AATGATGAGCACTTTTAAAGTTCTGCTATGTGGCGCGGTATTATCCCGTATTGACGCCGGGCAAGAGCAA
CTCGGTCGCCGCATACACTATTCTCAGAATGACTTGGTTGAGTACTCACCAGTCACAGAAAAGCATCTTA
CGGATGGCATGACAGTAAGAGAATTATGCAGTGCTGCCATAACCATGAGTGATAACACTGCGGCCAACTT
ACTTCTGACAACGATCGGAGGACCGAAGGAGCTAACCGCTTTTTTGCACAACATGGGGGATCATGTAACT
CGCCTTGATCGTTGGGAACCGGAGCTGAATGAAGCCATACCAAACGACGAGCGTGACACCACGATGCCTG
TAGCAATGGCAACAACGTTGCGCAAACTATTAACTGGCGAACTACTTACTCTAGCTTCCCGGCAACAATT
AATAGACTGGATGGAGGCGGATAAAGTTGCAGGACCACTTCTGCGCTCGGCCCTTCCGGCTGGCTGGTTT
ATTGCTGATAAATCTGGAGCCGGTGAGCGTGGGTCTCGCGGTATCATTGCAGCACTGGGGCCAGATGGTA
AGCCCTCCCGTATCGTAGTTATCTACACGACGGGGAGTCAGGCAACTATGGATGAACGAAATAGACAGAT
CGCTGAGATAGGTGCCTCACTGATTAAGCATTGGTAACTGTCAGACCAAGTTTACTCATATATACTTTAG
ATTGATTTAAAACTTCATTTTTAATTTAAAAGGATCTAGGTGAAGATCCTTTTTGATAATCTCATGACCA
AAATCCCTTAACGTGAGTTTTCGTTCCACTGAGCGTCAGACCCCGTAGAAAAGATCAAAGGATCTTCTTG
AGATCCTTTTTTTCTGCGCGTAATCTGCTGCTTGCAAACAAAAAAACCACCGCTACCAGCGGTGGTTTGT
TTGCCGGATCAAGAGCTACCAACTCTTTTTCCGAAGGTAACTGGCTTCAGCAGAGCGCAGATACCAAATA
CTGTTCTTCTAGTGTAGCCGTAGTTAGGCCACCACTTCAAGAACTCTGTAGCACCGCCTACATACCTCGC
TCTGCTAATCCTGTTACCAGTGGCTGCTGCCAGTGGCGATAAGTCGTGTCTTACCGGGTTGGACTCAAGA
CGATAGTTACCGGATAAGGCGCAGCGGTCGGGCTGAACGGGGGGTTCGTGCACACAGCCCAGCTTGGAGC
GAACGACCTACACCGAACTGAGATACCTACAGCGTGAGCTATGAGAAAGCGCCACGCTTCCCGAAGGGAG
AAAGGCGGACAGGTATCCGGTAAGCGGCAGGGTCGGAACAGGAGAGCGCACGAGGGAGCTTCCAGGGGGA
AACGCCTGGTATCTTTATAGTCCTGTCGGGTTTCGCCACCTCTGACTTGAGCGTCGATTTTTGTGATGCT
CGTCAGGGGGGCGGAGCCTATGGAAAAACGCCAGCAACGCGGCCTTTTTACGGTTCCTGGCCTTTTGCTG
GCCTTTTGCTCACATGTTCTTTCCTGCGTTATCCCCTGATTCTGTGGATAACCGTATTACCGCCTTTGAG
TGAGCTGATACCGCTCGCCGCAGCCGAACGACCGAGCGCAGCGAGTCAGTGAGCGAGGAAGCGGAAGAGC
GCCCAATACGCAAACCGCCTCTCCCCGCGCGTTGGCCGATTCATTAATGCAGCTGGCTTAATGTAGTCTT
ATGCAATACTCTTGTAGTCTTGCAACATGGTAACGATGAGTTAGCAACATGCCTTACAAGGAGAGAAAAA
GCACCGTGCATGCCGATTGGTGGAAGTAAGGTGGTACGATCGTGCCTTATTAGGAAGGCAACAGACGGGT
CTGACATGGATTGGACGAACCACTGAATTGCCGCATTGCAGAGATATTGTATTTAAGTGCCTAGCTCGAT
ACATAAACGGGTCTCTCTGGTTAGACCAGATCTGAGCCTGGGAGCTCTCTGGCTAACTAGGGAACCCACT
GCTTAAGCCTCAATAAAGCTTGCCTTGAGTGCTTCAAGTAGTGTGTGCCCGTCTGTTGTGTGACTCTGGT
AACTAGAGATCCCTCAGACCCTTTTAGTCAGTGTGGAAAATCTCTAGCAGTGGCGCCCGAACAGGGACTT
GAAAGCGAAAGGGAAACCAGAGGAGCTCTCTCGACGCAGGACTCGGCTTGCTGAAGCGCGCACGGCAAGA
GGCGAGGGGCGGCGACTGGTGAGTACGCCAAAAATTTTGACTAGCGGAGGCTAGAAGGAGAGAGATGGGT
GCGAGAGCGTCAGTATTAAGCGGGGGAGAATTAGATCGCGATGGGAAAAAATTCGGTTAAGGCCAGGGGG
AAAGAAAAAATATAAATTAAAACATATAGTATGGGCAAGCAGGGAGCTAGAACGATTCGCAGTTAATCCT
GGCCTGTTAGAAACATCAGAAGGCTGTAGACAAATACTGGGACAGCTACAACCATCCCTTCAGACAGGAT
CAGAAGAACTTAGATCATTATATAATACAGTAGCAACCCTCTATTGTGTGCATCAAAGGATAGAGATAAA
AGACACCAAGGAAGCTTTAGACAAGATAGAGGAAGAGCAAAACAAAAGTAAGACCACCGCACAGCAAGCG
GCCGCTGATCTTCAGACCTGGAGGAGGAGATATGAGGGACAATTGGAGAAGTGAATTATATAAATATAAA
GTAGTAAAAATTGAACCATTAGGAGTAGCACCCACCAAGGCAAAGAGAAGAGTGGTGCAGAGAGAAAAAA
GAGCAGTGGGAATAGGAGCTTTGTTCCTTGGGTTCTTGGGAGCAGCAGGAAGCACTATGGGCGCAGCGTC
AATGACGCTGACGGTACAGGCCAGACAATTATTGTCTGGTATAGTGCAGCAGCAGAACAATTTGCTGAGG
GCTATTGAGGCGCAACAGCATCTGTTGCAACTCACAGTCTGGGGCATCAAGCAGCTCCAGGCAAGAATCC
TGGCTGTGGAAAGATACCTAAAGGATCAACAGCTCCTGGGGATTTGGGGTTGCTCTGGAAAACTCATTTG
CACCACTGCTGTGCCTTGGAATGCTAGTTGGAGTAATAAATCTCTGGAACAGATTTGGAATCACACGACC
TGGATGGAGTGGGACAGAGAAATTAACAATTACACAAGCTTAATACACTCCTTAATTGAAGAATCGCAAA
ACCAGCAAGAAAAGAATGAACAAGAATTATTGGAATTAGATAAATGGGCAAGTTTGTGGAATTGGTTTAA
CATAACAAATTGGCTGTGGTATATAAAATTATTCATAATGATAGTAGGAGGCTTGGTAGGTTTAAGAATA
GTTTTTGCTGTACTTTCTATAGTGAATAGAGTTAGGCAGGGATATTCACCATTATCGTTTCAGACCCACC
TCCCAACCCCGAGGGGACCCGACAGGCCCGAAGGAATAGAAGAAGAAGGTGGAGAGAGAGACAGAGACAG
ATCCATTCGATTAGTGAACGGATCTCGACGGTATCGATCACGAGACTAGCCTCGAGCGGCCGCCCCCTTC
ACCGAGGGCCTATTTCCCATGATTCCTTCATATTTGCATATACGATACAAGGCTGTTAGAGAGATAATTG
GAATTAATTTGACTGTAAACACAAAGATATTAGTACAAAATACGTGACGTAGAAAGTAATAATTTCTTGG
GTAGTTTGCAGTTTTAAAATTATGTTTTAAAATGGACTATCATATGCCAAGTACGCCCCCTATTGACGTC
AATGACGGTAAATGGCCCGCCTGGCATTATGCCCAGTACATGACCTTATGGGACTTTCCTACTTGGCAGT
ACATCTACGTATTAGTCATCGCTATTACCATGGTGATGCGGTTTTGGCAGTACATCAATGGGCGTGGATA
GCGGTTTGACTCACGGGGATTTCCAAGTCTCCACCCCATTGACGTCAATGGGAGTTTGTTTTGGCACCAA
AATCAACGGGACTTTCCAAAATGTCGTAACAACTCCGCCCCATTGACGCAAATGGGCGGTAGGCGTGTAC
GGTGGGAGGTCTATATAAGCAGAGCTCTCTGGCTAACTAGAGAACCCACTGCTTACTGGCTTATCGAAAT
TAATACGACTCACTATAGGGAGACCCAAGCTGGCTAGCTTAATTAAGACTCTAGAGCCACCATGGTGAGC
AAGGGCGAGGAGCTGTTCACCGGGGTGGTGCCCATCCTGGTCGAGCTGGACGGCGACGTAAACGGCCACA
AGTTCAGCGTGTCCGGCGAGGGCGAGGGCGATGCCACCTACGGCAAGCTGACCCTGAAGTTCATCTGCAC
CACCGGCAAGCTGCCCGTGCCCTGGCCCACCCTCGTGACCACCCTGACCTACGGCGTGCAGTGCTTCAGC
CGCTACCCCGACCACATGAAGCAGCACGACTTCTTCAAGTCCGCCATGCCCGAAGGCTACGTCCAGGAGC
GCACCATCTTCTTCAAGGACGACGGCAACTACAAGACCCGCGCCGAGGTGAAGTTCGAGGGCGACACCCT
GGTGAACCGCATCGAGCTGAAGGGCATCGACTTCAAGGAGGACGGCAACATCCTGGGGCACAAGCTGGAG
TACAACTACAACAGCCACAACGTCTATATCATGGCCGACAAGCAGAAGAACGGCATCAAGGTGAACTTCA
AGATCCGCCACAACATCGAGGACGGCAGCGTGCAGCTCGCCGACCACTACCAGCAGAACACCCCCATCGG
CGACGGCCCCGTGCTGCTGCCCGACAACCACTACCTGAGCACCCAGTCCGCCCTGAGCAAAGACCCCAAC
GAGAAGCGCGATCACATGGTCCTGCTGGAGTTCGTGACCGCCGCCGGGATCACTCACGGCATGGACGAGC
TCTACAAAAGCGGTTCCGGACCGGATCAAACAAGTTTGTACAAAAAAGCTGAACGAGAAACGTAAAATGA
TATAAATATCAATATATTAAATTAGATTTTGCATAAAAAACAGACTACATAATACTGTAAAACACAACAT
ATCCAGTCACTATGGCGGCCGCATTAGGCACCCCAGGCTTTACACTTTATGCTTCCGGCTCGTATAATGT
GTGGATTTTGAGTTAGGATCCGTCGAGATTTTCAGGAGCTAAGGAAGCTAAAATGGAGAAAAAAATCACT
GGATATACCACCGTTGATATATCCCAATGGCATCGTAAAGAACATTTTGAGGCATTTCAGTCAGTTGCTC
AATGTACCTATAACCAGACCGTTCAGCTGGATATTACGGCCTTTTTAAAGACCGTAAAGAAAAATAAGCA
CAAGTTTTATCCGGCCTTTATTCACATTCTTGCCCGCCTGATGAATGCTCATCCGGAATTCCGTATGGCA
ATGAAAGACGGTGAGCTGGTGATATGGGATAGTGTTCACCCTTGTTACACCGTTTTCCATGAGCAAACTG
AAACGTTTTCATCGCTCTGGAGTGAATACCACGACGATTTCCGGCAGTTTCTACACATATATTCGCAAGA
TGTGGCGTGTTACGGTGAAAACCTGGCCTATTTCCCTAAAGGGTTTATTGAGAATATGTTTTTCGTCTCA
GCCAATCCCTGGGTGAGTTTCACCAGTTTTGATTTAAACGTGGCCAATATGGACAACTTCTTCGCCCCCG
TTTTCACCATGGGCAAATATTATACGCAAGGCGACAAGGTGCTGATGCCGCTGGCGATTCAGGTTCATCA
TGCCGTTTGTGATGGCTTCCATGTCGGCAGAATGCTTAATGAATTACAACAGTACTGCGATGAGTGGCAG
GGCGGGGCGTAAACGCGTGGATCCGGCTTACTAAAAGCCAGATAACAGTATGCGTATTTGCGCGCTCGCG
AACCGGTGTATACCCGAAGTATGTCAAAAAGAGGTATGCTATGAAGCAGCGTATTACAGTGACAGTTGAC
AGCGACAGCTATCAGTTGCTCAAGGCATATATGATGTCAATATCTCCGGTCTGGTAAGCACAACCATGCA
GAATGAAGCCCGTCGTCTGCGTGCCGAACGCTGGAAAGCGGAAAATCAGGAAGGGATGGCTGAGGTCGCC
CGGTTTATTGAAATGAACGGCTCTTTTGCTGACGAGAACAGGGGCTGGTGAAATGCAGTTTAAGGTTTAC
ACCTATAAAAGAGAGAGCCGTTATCGTCTGTTTGTGGATGTACAGAGTGATATTATTGACACGCCCGGGC
GACGGATGGTGATCCCCCTGGCCAGTGCACGTCTGCTGTCAGATAAAGTCTCCCGTGAACTTTACCCGGT
GGTGCATATCGGGGATGAAAGCTGGCGCATGATGACCACCGATATGGCCAGTGTGCCGGTCTCCGTTATC
GGGGAAGAAGTGGCTGATCTCAGCCACCGCGAAAATGACATCAAAAACGCCATTAACCTGATGTTCTGGG
GAATATAAATGTCAGGCTCCCTTATACACAGCCAGTCTGCAGGTCGACCATAGTGACTGGATATGTTGTG
TTTTACAGTATTATGTAGTCTGTTTTTTATGCAAAATCTAATTTAATATATTGATATTTATATCATTTTA
CGTTTCTCGTTCAGCTTTCTTGTACAAAGTGGTGTGATTCGAATTCTCGACCTCGAGACAAATGGCAGTA
TTCATCCACAATTTTAAAAGAAAAGGGGGGATTGGGGGGTACAGTGCAGGGGAAAGAATAGTAGACATAA
TAGCAACAGACATACAAACTAAAGAATTACAAAAACAAATTACAAAAATTCAAAATTTTCGGGTTTATTA
CAGGGACAGCAGAGATCCACTTTGGCCGCGGCTCGAGGGGGTTGGGGTTGCGCCTTTTCCAAGGCAGCCC
TGGGTTTGCGCAGGGACGCGGCTGCTCTGGGCGTGGTTCCGGGAAACGCAGCGGCGCCGACCCTGGGTCT
CGCACATTCTTCACGTCCGTTCGCAGCGTCACCCGGATCTTCGCCGCTACCCTTGTGGGCCCCCCGGCGA
CGCTTCCTGCTCCGCCCCTAAGTCGGGAAGGTTCCTTGCGGTTCGCGGCGTGCCGGACGTGACAAACGGA
AGCCGCACGTCTCACTAGTACCCTCGCAGACGGACAGCGCCAGGGAGCAATGGCAGCGCGCCGACCGCGA
TGGGCTGTGGCCAATAGCGGCTGCTCAGCAGGGCGCGCCGAGAGCAGCGGCCGGGAAGGGGCGGTGCGGG
AGGCGGGGTGTGGGGCGGTAGTGTGGGCCCTGTTCCTGCCCGCGCGGTGTTCCGCATTCTGCAAGCCTCC
GGAGCGCACGTCGGCAGTCGGCTCCCTCGTTGACCGAATCACCGACCTCTCTCCCCAGGGGGATCCACCG
GAGCTTACCATGACCGAGTACAAGCCCACGGTGCGCCTCGCCACCCGCGACGACGTCCCCAGGGCCGTAC
GCACCCTCGCCGCCGCGTTCGCCGACTACCCCGCCACGCGCCACACCGTCGATCCGGACCGCCACATCGA
GCGGGTCACCGAGCTGCAAGAACTCTTCCTCACGCGCGTCGGGCTCGACATCGGCAAGGTGTGGGTCGCG
GACGACGGCGCCGCGGTGGCGGTCTGGACCACGCCGGAGAGCGTCGAAGCGGGGGCGGTGTTCGCCGAGA
TCGGCCCGCGCATGGCCGAGTTGAGCGGTTCCCGGCTGGCCGCGCAGCAACAGATGGAAGGCCTCCTGGC
GCCGCACCGGCCCAAGGAGCCCGCGTGGTTCCTGGCCACCGTCGGCGTCTCGCCCGACCACCAGGGCAAG
GGTCTGGGCAGCGCCGTCGTGCTCCCCGGAGTGGAGGCGGCCGAGCGCGCCGGGGTGCCCGCCTTCCTGG
AGACCTCCGCGCCCCGCAACCTCCCCTTCTACGAGCGGCTCGGCTTCACCGTCACCGCCGACGTCGAGGT
GCCCGAAGGACCGCGCACCTGGTGCATGACCCGCAAGCCCGGTGCCTGACGCCCGCCCCACGACCCGCAG
CGCCCGACCGAAAGGAGCGCACGACCCCATGCATCGGTACCTTTAAGACCAATGACTTACAAGGCAGCTG
TAGATCTTAGCCACTTTTTAAAAGAAAAGGGGGGACTGGAAGGGCTAATTCACTCCCAACGAAGACAAGA
TCTGCTTTTTGCTTGTACTGGGTCTCTCTGGTTAGACCAGATCTGAGCCTGGGAGCTCTCTGGCTAACTA
GGGAACCCACTGCTTAAGCCTCAATAAAGCTTGCCTTGAGTGCTTCAAGTAGTGTGTGCCCGTCTGTTGT
GTGACTCTGGTAACTAGAGATCCCTCAGACCCTTTTAGTCAGTGTGGAAAATCTCTAGCAGTAGTAGTTC
ATGTCATCTTATTATTCAGTATTTATAACTTGCAAAGAAATGAATATCAGAGAGTGAGAGGAACTTGTTT
ATTGCAGCTTATAATGGTTACAAATAAAGCAATAGCATCACAAATTTCACAAATAAAGCATTTTTTTCAC
TGCATTCTAGTTGTGGTTTGTCCAAACTCATCAATGTATCTTATCATGTCTGGCTCTAGCTATCCCGCCC
CTAACTCCGCCCATCCCGCCCCTAACTCCGCCCAGTTCCGCCCATTCTCCGCCCCATGGCTGACTAATTT
TTTTTATTTATGCAGAGGCCGAGGCCGCCTCGGCCTCTGAGCTATTCCAGAAGTAGTGAGGAGGCTTTTT
TGGAGGCCTAGGGACGTACCCAATTCGCCCTATAGTGAGTCGTATTACGCGCGCTCACTGGCCGTCGTTT
TACAACGTCGTGACTGGGAAAACCCTGGCGTTACCCAACTTAATCGCCTTGCAGCACATCCCCCTTTCGC
CAGCTGGCGTAATAGCGAAGAGGCCCGCACCGATCGCCCTTCCCAACAGTTGCGCAGCCTGAATGGCGAA
TGGG
[124 nt withheld, positions 8895-9018]
C
[91 nt withheld, positions 9020-9110]
A
[49 nt withheld, positions 9112-9160]
CCTTTGACGTTGGAGTCCACGTTCTTTAATAGTGGACTCTTGTTCCAAACTGGAACAACACTCAACCCTA
TCTCGGTCTATTCTTTTGATTTATAAGGGATTTTGCCGATTTCGGCCTATTGGTTAAAAAATGAGCTGAT
TTAACAAAAATTTAACGCGAATTTTAACAAAATATTAACGCTTACAATTTAGGTGGCACTTTTCGGGGAA
ATGTGCGCGGAACCCCTATTTGTTTATTTTTCTAAATACATTCAAATATGTATCCGCTCATGAGACAATA
ACCCTGATAAATGCTTCAATAATATTGAAAAAGGAAGAGTATGAGTATTCAACATTTCCGTGTCGCCCTT
ATTCCCTTTTTTGCGGCATTTTGCCTTCCTGTTTTTGCTCACCCAGAAACGCTGGTGAAAGTAAAAGATG
CTGAAGATCAGTTGGGTGCACGAG
